>Addgene plasmid #69457 | pJBL-RNAOUTA3 | depositor full sequence | sequence record 122585 | pJBL-RNAOUTA3 sequence 2252 bps
TTACTTTCACCAGCGTTTCTGGGTGAGCAAAAACAGGAAGGCAAAATGCCGCAAAAAAGGGAATAAGGGC
GACACGGAAATGTTGAATACTCATACTCTTCCTTTTTCAATATTATTGAAGCATTTATCAGGGTTATTGT
CTCATGAGCGGATACATATTTGAATGTATTTAGAAAAATAAACAAATAGGGGTTCCGCGCACATTTCCCC
GAAAAGTGCCACCTGACGTCTAAGAAACCATTATTATCATGACATTAACCTATAAAAATAGGCGTATCAC
GAGGCAGAATTTCAGATAAAAAAAATCCTTAGCTTTCGCTAAGGATGATTTCTGGAATTCTAAAGATCTT
TGACAGCTAGCTCAGTCCTAGGTATAATGAATTCTCGCACATCTTGTTGTCTGATTATTGATTTTTCCCG
AAACCATTTGATCATATGACAAGATGTGTATGCCTCTACCTGCTTCGGCCGATAAAGCCGACGATAATAC
TCCCAAAGCCCGCCGAAAGGCGGGCTTTTTTTTGGATCCTTACTCGAGTCTAGACTGCAGGCTTCCTCGC
TCACTGACTCGCTGCGCTCGGTCGTTCGGCTGCGGCGAGCGGTATCAGCTCACTCAAAGGCGGTAATACG
GTTATCCACAGAATCAGGGGATAACGCAGGAAAGAACATGTGAGCAAAAGGCCAGCAAAAGGCCAGGAAC
CGTAAAAAGGCCGCGTTGCTGGCGTTTTTCCACAGGCTCCGCCCCCCTGACGAGCATCACAAAAATCGAC
GCTCAAGTCAGAGGTGGCGAAACCCGACAGGACTATAAAGATACCAGGCGTTTCCCCCTGGAAGCTCCCT
CGTGCGCTCTCCTGTTCCGACCCTGCCGCTTACCGGATACCTGTCCGCCTTTCTCCCTTCGGGAAGCGTG
GCGCTTTCTCATAGCTCACGCTGTAGGTATCTCAGTTCGGTGTAGGTCGTTCGCTCCAAGCTGGGCTGTG
TGCACGAACCCCCCGTTCAGCCCGACCGCTGCGCCTTATCCGGTAACTATCGTCTTGAGTCCAACCCGGT
AAGACACGACTTATCGCCACTGGCAGCAGCCACTGGTAACAGGATTAGCAGAGCGAGGTATGTAGGCGGT
GCTACAGAGTTCTTGAAGTGGTGGCCTAACTACGGCTACACTAGAAGAACAGTATTTGGTATCTGCGCTC
TGCTGAAGCCAGTTACCTTCGGAAAAAGAGTTGGTAGCTCTTGATCCGGCAAACAAACCACCGCTGGTAG
CGGTGGTTTTTTTGTTTGCAAGCAGCAGATTACGCGCAGAAAAAAAGGATCTCAAGAAGATCCTTTGATC
TTTTCTACGGGGTCTGACGCTCAGTGGAACGAAAACTCACGTTAAGGGATTTTGGTCATGAGATTATCAA
AAAGGATCTTCACCTAGATCCTTTTAAATTAAAAATGAAGTTTTAAATCAATCTAAAGTATATATGAGTA
AACTTGGTCTGACAGTTACCAATGCTTAATCAGTGAGGCACCTATCTCAGCGATCTGTCTATTTCGTTCA
TCCATAGTTGCCTGACTCCCCGTCGTGTAGATAACTACGATACGGGAGGGCTTACCATCTGGCCCCAGTG
CTGCAATGATACCGCGAGACCCACGCTCACCGGCTCCAGATTTATCAGCAATAAACCAGCCAGCCGGAAG
GGCCGAGCGCAGAAGTGGTCCTGCAACTTTATCCGCCTCCATCCAGTCTATTAATTGTTGCCGGGAAGCT
AGAGTAAGTAGTTCGCCAGTTAATAGTTTGCGCAACGTTGTTGCCATTGCTACAGGCATCGTGGTGTCAC
GCTCGTCGTTTGGTATGGCTTCATTCAGCTCCGGTTCCCAACGATCAAGGCGAGTTACATGATCCCCCAT
GTTGTGCAAAAAAGCGGTTAGCTCCTTCGGTCCTCCGATCGTTGTCAGAAGTAAGTTGGCCGCAGTGTTA
TCACTCATGGTTATGGCAGCACTGCATAATTCTCTTACTGTCATGCCATCCGTAAGATGCTTTTCTGTGA
CTGGTGAGTACTCAACCAAGTCATTCTGAGAATAGTGTATGCGGCGACCGAGTTGCTCTTGCCCGGCGTC
AATACGGGATAATACCGCGCCACATAGCAGAACTTTAAAAGTGCTCATCATTGGAAAACGTTCTTCGGGG
CGAAAACTCTCAAGGATCTTACCGCTGTTGAGATCCAGTTCGATGTAACCCACTCGTGCACCCAACTGAT
CTTCAGCATCTT
Features (pLannotate 1.2.2; 6 found; start..end, strand, type, name):
     95..199     -  promoter       AmpR promoter: bla
    289..332     -  terminator     bacterial terminator: putative bacterial transcription terminator
    350..379     +  promoter       J23119 promoter (fragment): bacterial promoter (Registry of Standard Biological Parts BBa J23119)
    384..453     +  ncRNA          RNA-OUT: Accession: RF00240 - RNA-OUT
    727..1315    -  rep_origin     ori: high-copy-number ColE1/pMB1/pBR322/pUC origin of replication
   1486..94      -  CDS            AmpR (across the origin): β-lactamase; bla; confers resistance to ampicillin, carbenicillin, and related antibiotics
