[The description below was written by a language model from this plasmid's Addgene catalogue record and pLannotate feature annotations shown in this document.]
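Description:
pJBL-RNAOUTA3 is a small (about 2.25 kb) high-copy bacterial expression plasmid built on a custom backbone for synthetic biology work in E. coli. It replicates from a ColE1/pMB1-type origin, which the depositor notes explicitly and which the feature annotation also detects. Selection is by ampicillin through a β-lactamase gene driven by its native bla promoter. Apart from these maintenance elements, the plasmid carries a single compact transcription unit.

That unit consists of the strong constitutive synthetic promoter J23119 placed directly upstream of RNA-OUT A3, a mutated variant of the IS10 counter-transcript. The annotated non-coding RNA spans roughly 70 nt within a recorded insert of about 140 bp. In the natural IS10 system, RNA-OUT is a small antisense RNA that base-pairs with the 5′ untranslated region of its target transcript (RNA-IN), occluding the ribosome binding site and repressing translation. Engineered variants such as A3 carry altered recognition sequences, so that each antisense pairs preferentially with its matching sense partner, giving families of orthogonal translational regulators. According to the record, the sequence derives from a previously published variant set and was made by mutating a parental sequence from another laboratory. A putative bacterial terminator is annotated upstream of the promoter on the opposite strand. No terminator downstream of the RNA is annotated, although the insert extends beyond the annotated RNA.

The plasmid supplies the antisense half of an RNA-IN/RNA-OUT regulatory pair. It was deposited with a study that used in-cell SHAPE-Seq to measure RNA structure and function together in living cells. The sense target is not on this plasmid, so it would presumably come from a separate compatible construct.
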