Addgene plasmid #69457: pJBL-RNAOUTA3
Purpose: RNA-OUT A3 variant - antisense (UTR sequence from Mutalik et al., Nat. Chem. Biol., 2012)
Depositing lab: Julius Lucks. Depositing organization: Cornell University. Publication: Simultaneous characterization of cellular RNA structure and function with in-cell SHAPE-Seq. Watters KE, Abbott TR, Lucks JB. Nucleic Acids Res. 2015 Sep 8. pii: gkv879. 10.1093/nar/gkv879 PubMed 26350218.
Backbone
  Vector backbone: custom
  Backbone manufacturer: N/A
  Backbone size w/o insert (bp): 2100
  Total vector size (bp): 2250
  Vector type: Bacterial Expression, Synthetic Biology
Growth in bacteria
  Bacterial resistance: Ampicillin, 100 μg/mL
  Growth temperature: 37°C
  Growth strain: DH5alpha
  Copy number: High Copy
Gene/Insert
  Gene/Insert name: RNA-OUT A3 (alt name: IS10 counter-transcript (mutated A3 variant))
  Species: Synthetic
  Insert size (bp): 140
  Promoter: J23119
  Cloning method: Unknown
  Sequencing primers: 5′ aaccattattatcatgacattaac
Terms and licenses: Academic/Nonprofit Terms; Industry Terms: Not Available to Industry
Depositor comments: Mutated from sequence obtained from Arkin Lab (UC Berkeley) **Contains ColE1 origin (not automatically annotated by Addgene)**
How to cite: pJBL-RNAOUTA3 was a gift from Julius Lucks (Addgene plasmid # 69457 ; http://n2t.net/addgene:69457 ; RRID:Addgene_69457)
