>Addgene plasmid #69457 | pJBL-RNAOUTA3 | addgene partial sequence | sequence record 124691 | Amp-F 5'-AAGCCCTCCCGTATCGTAGT-3'
GGGAGTCAGGCAACTATGGATGAACGAAATAGACAGATCGCTGAGATAGGTGCCTCACTGATTAAGCATT
GGTAACTGTCAGACCAAGTTTACTCATATATACTTTAGATTGATTTAAAACTTCATTTTTAATTTAAAAG
GATCTAGGTGAAGATCCTTTTTGATAATCTCATGACCAAAATCCCTTAACGTGAGTTTTCGTTCCACTGA
GCGTCAGACCCCGTAGAAAAGATCAAAGGATCTTCTTGAGATCCTTTTTTTCTGCGCGTAATCTGCTGCT
TGCAAACAAAAAAACCACCGCTACCAGCGGTGGTTTGTTTGCCGGATCAAGAGCTACCAACTCTTTTTCC
GAAGGTAACTGGCTTCAGCAGAGCGCAGATACCAAATACTGTTCTTCTAGTGTAGCCGTAGTTAGGCCAC
CACTTCAAGAACTCTGTAGCACCGCCTACATACCTCGCTCTGCTAATCCTGTTACCAGTGGCTGCTGCCA
GTGGCGATAAGTCGTGTCTTACCGGGTTGGACTCAAGACGATAGTTACCGGATAAGGCGCAGCGGTCGGG
CTGAACGGGGGGTTCGTGCACACAGCCCAGCTTGGAGCGAACGACCTACACCGAACTGAGATACCTACAG
CGTGAGCTATGAGAAAGCGCCACGCTTCCCGAAGGGAGAAAGGCGGACAGGTATCCGGTAAGCGGCAGGG
TCGGAACAGGAGAGCGCACGAGGGAGCTTCCAGGGGGAAACGCCTGGTATCTTTATAGTCCTGTCGGGTT
TCGCCACCTCTGACTTGAGCGTCGATTTTTGTGATGCTCGTCAGGGGGGCGGAGCCTGTGGAAAAACGCC
AGCAACGCGGCCTTTTTACGGTTCCTGGCCTTTTGCTGGCCTTTTGCTCACATGTTCTTTCCTGCGTTAT
CCCCTGATTCTGTGGATAACCGTATTACCGCCTTTGAGTGAGCTGATACCGCTCGCCGCAGCCGAACGAC
CGAGCGCAGCGAGTCAGTGAGCGAGGAAGCCTGCAGTCTAGACTCGAGTAAGGATCCAAAAAAAA
