>Addgene plasmid #69457 | pJBL-RNAOUTA3 | addgene partial sequence | sequence record 124692 | Amp-R 5'-ATAATACCGCGCCACATAGC-3'
AAACGTTCTTCGGGGCGAAAACTCTCAAGGATCTTACCGCTGTTGAGATCCAGTTCGATGTAACCCACTC
GTGCACCCAACTGATCTTCAGCATCTTTTACTTTCACCAGCGTTTCTGGGTGAGCAAAAACAGGAAGGCA
AAATGCCGCAAAAAAGGGAATAAGGGCGACACGGAAATGTTGAATACTCATACTCTTCCTTTTTCAATAT
TATTGAAGCATTTATCAGGGTTATTGTCTCATGAGCGGATACATATTTGAATGTATTTAGAAAAATAAAC
AAATAGGGGTTCCGCGCACATTTCCCCGAAAAGTGCCACCTGACGTCTAAGAAACCATTATTATCATGAC
ATTAACCTATAAAAATAGGCGTATCACGAGGCAGAATTTCAGATAAAAAAAATCCTTAGCTTTCGCTAAG
GATGATTTCTGGAATTCTAAAGATCTTTGACAGCTAGCTCAGTCCTAGGTATAATGAATTCTCGCACATC
TTGTTGTCTGATTATTGATTTTTCCCGAAACCATTTGATCATATGACAAGATGTGTATGCCTCTACCTGC
TTCGGCCGATAAAGCCGACGATAATACTCCCAAAGCCCGCCGAAAGGCGGGCTTTTTTTTGGATCCTTAC
TCGAGTCTAGACTGCAGGCTTCCTCGCTCACTGACTCGCTGCGCTCGGTCGTTCGGCTGCGGCGAGCGGT
ATCAGCTCACTCAAAGGCGGTAATACGGTTATCCACAGAATCAGGGGATAACGCAGGAAAGAACATGTGA
GCAAAAGGCCAGCAAAAGGCCAGGAACCGTAAAAAGGCCGCGTTGCTGGCGTTTTTCCACAGGCTCCGCC
CCCCTGACGAGCATCACAAAAATCGACGCTCAAGTCAGAGGTGGCGAAACCCGACAGGACTATAAAGATA
CCAGGCGTTTCCCCCTGGAAGCTCCCTCGTGCGCTCTCCTGTTCCGACCC
